Addgene plasmid #70690: pRL1124
Purpose: provides avaiM, eco47iiM, and ecot22iM that encode specific methylases to enable transfer of plasmids from E. coli to Anabaena sp. strain PCC 7120 and other strains. lacks a mobilization function.
Depositing lab: Peter Wolk. Depositing organization: Michigan State University. Publication: Reduction of conjugal transfer efficiency by three restriction activities of Anabaena sp. strain PCC 7120. Elhai J, Vepritskiy A, Muro-Pastor AM, Flores E, Wolk CP. J Bacteriol. 1997 Mar;179(6):1998-2005. PubMed 9068647.
Backbone
  Vector backbone: pACYC177
  Backbone manufacturer: ATCC
  Vector type: Bacterial shuttle vector
  Selectable markers: Neomycin (select with G418)
Growth in bacteria
  Bacterial resistance: Kanamycin, 50 μg/mL
  Growth temperature: 37°C
  Growth strain: DH5alpha MCR
  Growth instructions: The plasmid must be in appropriately mcr mrr strains such as NEB 10-beta or DH5alpha MCR (or, for the methylases in pRL1124, HB101 will suffice) .
  Copy number: High Copy
Gene/Insert 1
  Gene/Insert name: avaiM
Gene/Insert 2
  Gene/Insert name: eco47iiM
Gene/Insert 3
  Gene/Insert name: ecot22iM
Resource information
  A portion of this plasmid was derived from a plasmid made by: We received pACYC177 from the laboratory of Barry Chelm.
Terms and licenses: Academic/Nonprofit Terms; Industry Terms: Not Available to Industry
How to cite: pRL1124 was a gift from Peter Wolk (Addgene plasmid # 70690 ; http://n2t.net/addgene:70690 ; RRID:Addgene_70690)
