[The description below was written by a language model from this plasmid's Addgene catalogue record and pLannotate feature annotations shown in this document.]
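Description:
pRL1124 is an 11.5 kb helper plasmid built on pACYC177. It is maintained in E. coli, where it pre-methylates DNA destined for conjugal transfer into the cyanobacterium Anabaena sp. strain PCC 7120 and related strains. It replicates from the p15A origin, which is compatible with ColE1-type plasmids, so it can coexist in the same donor cell with a cargo plasmid and a conjugal plasmid. The catalogue entry calls it high copy, whereas p15A is generally regarded as a medium-copy origin. Selection is by kanamycin through the aph(3')-Ia gene. The β-lactamase gene of the backbone survives only as fragments, consistent with its disruption by the inserted DNA. The annotation also detects a chloramphenicol acetyltransferase-type coding sequence, although the record does not list chloramphenicol as a selection.

The payload is three DNA methyltransferase genes. avaIM modifies CYCGRG sites and eco47IIM modifies GGNCC sites. The third gene is catalogued as ecoT22IM, and the annotation software matches it to the E. coli YhdJ adenine methylase, which acts on ATGCAT. Together these enzymes protect plasmid DNA against three restriction activities of the recipient that would otherwise cleave incoming DNA and lower conjugation efficiency. No promoters for the methylase genes are annotated. The inserts also carry truncated remnants of the neighbouring endonuclease genes, tetracycline-resistance fragments, insertion-element transposase fragments and a piece of pUC polylinker, all apparently left over from earlier cloning steps.

The plasmid is described as lacking a mobilization function, and only a short bom fragment is detected, so it serves solely as a methylation helper. Because it methylates the host's own DNA, it must be kept in E. coli strains deficient in methylation-dependent restriction (mcr, mrr).
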