Features (pLannotate 1.2.2; 20 found; start..end, strand, type, name):
     15..295     -  CDS            TcR (fragment): tetracycline efflux protein; tet; confers resistance to tetracycline
    290..1036    +  CDS            Y4PO_SINFN (fragment): Protein inferred from homology: Swiss-Prot protein existence level 3. Required for the transposition of the insertion element. From Sinorhizobium fredii (strain NBRC 101917 / NGR234).
   1048..1257    +  CDS            TRA3_RHIME (fragment): Protein inferred from homology: Swiss-Prot protein existence level 3. Required for the transposition of the insertion element. From Rhizobium meliloti (strain 1021) (Ensifer meliloti) (Sinorhizobium meliloti).
   1313..2563    -  CDS            eco47IIM: MTE8_ECOLX - Protein inferred from homology: Swiss-Prot protein existence level 3. This methylase recognizes the double-stranded sequence GGNCC, causes specific methylation on C-? on both strands, and protects the DNA from cleavage by the Eco47II endonuclease. From Escherichia coli.
   2626..3054    -  CDS            eco47IIR (fragment): T2E8_ECOLX - Protein predicted: Swiss-Prot protein existence level 4. Recognizes the double-stranded sequence GGNCC and cleaves after G-1. From Escherichia coli.
   3048..3341    -  CDS            TcR (fragment): tetracycline efflux protein; tet; confers resistance to tetracycline
   3424..3570    -  CDS            bsoBIR (fragment): T2B1_GEOSE - Experimental evidence at protein level: Swiss-Prot protein existence level 1. Recognizes the double-stranded sequence CYCGRG and cleaves after C-1. From Geobacillus stearothermophilus (Bacillus stearothermophilus).
   3576..5021    -  CDS            avaIM: MTA1_ANAVA - Protein inferred from homology: Swiss-Prot protein existence level 3. This methylase recognizes the double-stranded sequence CYCGRG, causes specific methylation on C-? on both strands, and protects the DNA from cleavage by the AvaI endonuclease. From Anabaena variabilis.
   5189..5207    -  misc_feature   MCS (fragment): pUC18/19 multiple cloning site
   5582..6430    -  CDS            yhdJ: YHDJ_ECOLI - Experimental evidence at protein level: Swiss-Prot protein existence level 1. Methylates the second adenine of the NsiI recognition sequence (5'-ATGCAT-3'). From Escherichia coli (strain K12).
   7174..7788    +  CDS            cmlA: CAT2_ECOLX - Experimental evidence at protein level: Swiss-Prot protein existence level 1. This enzyme is an effector of chloramphenicol resistance in bacteria. From Escherichia coli.
   7789..8095    -  CDS            AmpR (fragment): β-lactamase; bla; confers resistance to ampicillin, carbenicillin, and related antibiotics
   8096..8200    -  promoter       AmpR promoter: bla
   8281..8781    -  CDS            tnpR (fragment): TNR3_ECOLX - Experimental evidence at protein level: Swiss-Prot protein existence level 1. Resolvase catalyzes the resolution (a site-specific recombination) of the cointegrated replicon to yield the final transposition products. From Escherichia coli.
   8769..8915    -  CDS            TRA2_ECOLX (fragment): Protein predicted: Swiss-Prot protein existence level 4. Required for transposition of transposon Tn903. From Escherichia coli.
   9056..9871    -  CDS            KanR: aminoglycoside phosphotransferase; aph(3')-Ia; confers resistance to kanamycin in bacteria or G418 (Geneticin®) in eukaryotes
  10198..10224   +  misc_feature   bom (fragment): basis of mobility region from pBR322
  10323..10378   -  rep_origin     RSF ori (fragment): Plasmids containing the RSF 1030 origin of replication can be propagated in E. coli cells that contain additional plasmids with compatible origins.
  10467..11010   -  rep_origin     p15A ori: Plasmids containing the medium-copy-number p15A origin of replication can be propagated in E. coli cells that contain a second plasmid with the ColE1 origin.
  11176..3       -  CDS            bla(M) (fragment) (across the origin): β-lactamase lacking the signal sequence; bla(M); allows cytosolic expression of β-lactamase
>Addgene plasmid #70690 | pRL1124 | depositor full sequence | sequence record 126465 | pRL1124 sequence 11492 bps
AGGTCGACTCTAGAGTCGACGCTCTCCCTTATGCGACTCCTGCATTAGGAAGCAGCCCAGTAGTAGGTTG
AGGCCGTTGAGCACCGCCGCCGCAAGGAATGGTGCATGCAAGGAGATGGCGCCCAACAGTCCCCCGGCCA
CGGGGCCTGCCACCATACCCACGCCGAAACAAGCGCTCATGAGCCCGAAGTGGCGAGCCCGATCTTCCCC
ATCGGTGATGTCGGCGATATAGGCGCCAGCAACCGCACCTGTGGCGCCGGTGATGCCGGCCACGATGCGT
CCGGCGTAGAGGATCGAACTGAACACGTCGCGTGACCGTGAAAACACCTTCGAACCGCAGTTGATTAAGA
AGCACCAGACGCGCATTACGCAGATGGACAGCCAGATTTTATCCCTCTACGCCAAAGATATGACTACCCG
CGAAATTGTCGCCACCTTCAAAGAGATGTACGACGCAGATGTGTCACCCACGCTGATATGTAAAGTCACT
GATGCGGTCAAAGAGCAGGTTGCAGAATGGCAAAATCGACCTCTGGATGCACTGTATCCCATTGTTTACC
TTGACTGTATCGTGGTGAAAGTTCGTCAAGGTGGCACCGTAATTAACAAAGCGGTGTTCCTTGCACTCGG
TATTAATACTGGAGGCCAGAAAGAGTTGCTGGGCATGTGGCTGGCCGAGAACGAAGGGGCGAAGTTCTGG
CTGGGGGGGCTGACAGAGCTTAAGAATCGGGGGCTTCAGGATATCCTTATTGCCTGCATGGACGGTCTGA
AAGGCTTTCCGGATGCGATAAACAGCGTGTATCCGTAGACGCACATCCAGTTGTGCATCATTCATATGGT
GCGCAACAGCCTGAAATACGTATCGTGGAAGGACTACAAAGCCGTCACTGGCGGGTTAAAAACGGTGTAT
CAGGCGCCAACAGAAGAGGCGGCGCTAGTGGCACCGGAGCAGTTCCCGAATGTCTGGGACGATAAATACC
CGCAAATCAGCAAAAGCTGGCGTGCGCACTGGGAAAATATCAACACGTTCTTCGCTATTCGCCCGATATC
CGCAAGGCCATCTACACCACGAACGCTATCGAATCGCTGAACAGCGTGATCCGTGCGGCCATTAAGAAGC
GTAAAGTGTTCCCGACTGACGACTCGCTGCGGAAGGTCATTTCTCTGGCGATCAAGGATGCATCAAAAAA
ATGGAATATGCCAATCCAGAGCTGGCGGCTGGCGATGAGTCGCTTTATTATCGAGTTCGGTGACCGCCTG
AGCGATCACCTTTAATATGGCAGCAATTACACAGAATTATTTACAGGGTCTATCTTTTATTTATCTTATC
TAAAAGATGTACCACAGATTTGCCAACAGCAAATGACAGATTAACAGGAACAGCGTTTCCTATTTGCTTA
TATTTCGCTGACATTGGGCCTTCAAATACCCATTCATCGGGGAAGGTCTGTATTCTTGCATACTCACGCA
CAGTTAATGGTCTTGTTTCTTCTGGGTGGCAACGCTCTGTTTGTTTCTGTGCTGGGGCGCATGTTAATGT
TAGGCTTGGTTCATCCCATGACAAACGACGAGCCATACCAGTTTTGCCCCCACCTAAGTAAAAACTCTTG
AGCATGTATTCTTTTTGAATATCTTCAGGAAGATCTCTCCAGTAGCCACCGGGAGGAACCATACTTAGGA
TCTCTGCTTTTCTTTTGGGATATTTTTGTCCTTCAGATTCTGGCACGTCGCTATCATACAGCTCTCCCTT
TTTTAATGCATCTTTAAGGGTTAATATTTTATTGTAAGAAGAAGGCCACTCATAATCGATGCCATCAGCA
AGATCATTTCTTACAGCTACAATGATCAAACGCTCGCGTTTTTGCGGCACTTTGTAGAAAATAGCCTTAA
GCACTCTTGGCTCAAATAAAGTGTAGCCCAAGTCTGTGATAATATTTTTTATTGTTTCTAAAGTTCGTCC
AGCATCATGATTTAGCAACCCTCGAACATTCTCTGCTAAAAGAACTTTCGGATTGATTTCTTTAGCGGCT
CGGGCGAATTCAAAGAAAAGGGTGCCCCGTGTATCTTCAAAACCAAGTTTTTTGCCTGCATAAGAGAATG
CCTGGCAAGGAAAGCCACCAGCCAGCACATCAACGGTATTCCTATAAGGGGTGAAGTCTACTTGGCTCAC
ATCACCTTCAACCACATTCCATTCAGGCCTATTTTTTCGTAACGTCTTACAAGCATGGGAGTCAATTTCA
TTTAGTAAAACAGATTTTAAACCGGCTTTTTCTAAACCTAAAGCCATCCCCCCTGCGCCAGCAAATAACT
CTAATACAGTATAAACATTATTGCTTATTTTAGTCTCATCAGGCCACTGGCTTTTAAATAAAAACTGAGC
TTGTTCAAAATTTTTAAGTTGCTCTTTTTTATAAAATCGATAGTTGTTTTCGTCATTTCTTTGAGAAACT
AATTTTCCAGCAGTATCCCAACGCCTTAAAGTTTCTTTTGAAACGCCCAAAATGTCTGCAACTTCTGAAA
GTGAAAACTCTTCCTTTAACATATTTAGTAACCATGCCAACATTAGTCATGGTTACTACTGTATGGGTTT
ACATGTGCTTTGTCAAACATTGATCATGGTTATCAGCCGTAAGCGAGCCCAAAATACTTAATAAAACTAT
CTTTATCAGGGATGGAAAAACCTTGCTGCCCAAGACGTTCGCTCAAAATATACTCAATTGCGTGAGGGAG
AGCACTATGGAGTTCTTGCAGAGCATCTGGTCTGCCAGTGACAAGCTCATAGAAACTCGCACCATCAATG
ATTCTAATGTTAGGGTTCGAAGGACACAGAGTACCACTACCTTTATTGGAAGGAGTAAAGGGGCTGTTAT
ATCTGATAGGTTTACGAGGGATTATATTAACAAAGTACGCACAGTAATCCTTAAATCGGCTATGTTTCGG
TGATACCAACTCATCTAAGCCTTTATATTTATCTGCTAAATCCCCGCCAGTAACCGTTGAGTATTTATTT
TTCACCTCAGCGATGATTCTTCTTTCTTCGTTGAGAAGATCCACAGGACGGGTGTGGTCGCCATGATCGC
GTAGTCGATAGTGGCTCCAAGTAGCGAAGCGAGCAGGACTGGGCGGCGGCCAAAGCGGTCGGACAGTGCT
CCGAGAACGGGTGCGCATAGAAATTGCATCAACGCATATAGCGCTAGCAGCACGCCATAGTGACTGGCGA
TGCTGTCGGAATGGACGATATCCCGCAAGAGGCCCGGCAGTACCGGCATAACCAAGCCTATGCCTACAGC
ATCCAGGGTGACGGTGCCGAGGATGACGATGAGCGCATTGTTAGATTTCATACACGGTGCCTGACTGCGT
TAGCAATTTAACTGTGATAAACTACCGCATTAAAGCTTCTAGAGGATCCCCCCTTTCAATTTGGCTTACT
CGGATCTTTAATGCTCTTGCCTGCTCAACAAATGGTGTTGCTTTTCGATTTCTTTCTAAAGCTAAAGCAA
CAAATCCTGCTCGGACTTCTTGATATGGAGTCACAAGATCATCATTGCTTTGAATATGATATTGATATGG
CACTAGGGTTTTCTCCAAACATACACACATTTGCGAAGTGTCTTTCTTCCATGTGTCCCCATTTGTTGGC
TACTGTTACCTTTGCCAGTAGGTAAGACAAGAATTTTCTCCACATTAAAACCAATTTCTTCTGCAATATT
AGAAAGAATTAAATCAACCGAAATATCAATACCTGCATAGCGAACATTATCATTTACCATAAATAAAGGT
GAGCCATTTTTTAAAACTCTAAAGCATTCTATAATAACGCAAGCCATTTCATAGAAATATCCTTTTATCA
TACGAGGAATACCGTTATTATTAAGTTTTTTTCTTTCAAGCTCTCGCTCAAGAAAGCGCAAGATACTTTG
TAACAATTCTTGTTTATCAAGTATGCGTAATGCTTCCTGCCAATTGTGAATAAGAGACTTTTCTTTGTTT
TCAACAGTACAACTCAGCATATCTTGCCTAAGTTGTACTATATCTCTTTCTCCCACACCTAATAGAGCTA
ATTCTAGAGCGTATGTACGTGTATAGTCATAACGATTACAATAGGGTGGAGAGGTAATGATACAGTCGTA
AAAATCTTGCTCAAATTCAGGCAGAATTTTAAGACATGAAGCATTAAATAAATTAATTCCACTTCTTTGA
GTCCCATAACAAAATAATGTATTACTTATTAAGTCAAAGGAATCATTCAAAATTAATTTTATTTGCTCAG
TAATTGCTTCATCGAAATCCAGAATTTTACCTTTATCAAATTTATCTGATCCACTTTTCCTAAATGCTCT
TTTATCCCAACGTAGATACTGTCCATCTTTACGGGTATAGCTGATAGATTCAAGAATACACAATAGAGCA
AAACGGAGAACTTGTTTCACAAGAATATTCTCTTTTTCTATAGAAAATAAAAATCTCTCTATTGATGCTT
CTGTTTCAGGAGGATAAGCTCCGTCAGTAATTCTTAAACGATTAAGATATTTTCTATTATTATGCTGATT
CCAAGGTTTTTGTTTGTACCATTCAATCAATCTCAAAAAATCTTCTCGACGGAATTGTCGCTGGATTATT
TTCCTTACTTCAATAATCTCTTGACCAATAGGTAACACTTCTATACCATCTGCTTGAATACCGGCATCAC
TACAGGCAAATAGCATTGTTCCTGCTCCTGCGAAGGGGTCAAGAATCCTCTCAAATGATTTTTTCTCGTA
CTCGAATATTAACTGATTTACCAAATCAACTGAAAAAGCTTCTTTATATTTAAACCAGCGATACTGAGGT
TTTGACTTATTAGCTTGAAAACTAACTATTTTTCGACTTAAACTTTCATGCAATCGCATCTTATCTCTAA
AACGTTGCTCAAGTGCTTTATTGAATCGAGAAATTTCTTGTACAAAGGAATCACTCTCTTGATCAAGATC
AGTCGGGTCAGTCTTTATTTCTATTGGACTCTCAAGCTCAAATGAAGTCATTTTATATTTTTCTTGTAAC
AAAGAGGTAACTTAAGATTCTATCAGGACAAAGCACTATCGTCTATCACTTAAGATTTGAACCCTATTTT
TTATAGACTAATTGACAACAGTTAGAACCTGATTATACTTTGTTATACTTCTACAGTAATCAAGTTAAAT
ATTGAATAGGGTACCGAGCTCGAATTCATCGGTAGGGAGATTTTTTCAAGTAACAGAGGTTTTGGATTTT
AAAAAATATTTCCTTGATTTCGATAAAACGAATAAGTTCCCTATGAGCTTTGTTGTTAAAACTGAGCTTG
AGCCAGAAGAGGTTATGGACAAGATAAAGATTAACTCTGAAAAAAGCATGGAAAAGGAATTGGTGCAGAA
ATATCTGATTTTGTTTGAAGAAATTTTTACATTACAGACGCTCAGAAGTATCCTGGGAATGATATCTGAC
TCTCTTGATGAGCTTGAAGAGCTAAAGAGAGTCATAATCGAAAATTTTAAATTAGAGTATGGTCTTCTTG
ATTAAATAATAAATCATTGTTTAATGGGTTAGAGATGTTGTCAATATCATCTCTAATGTTTTTTGATTTG
TTTTTTGTCTTCCTTTTTTTTACTTTCTCCAATTCTTTTGGGGTATAATCTGAAGGTATACCCAATCTTC
TTATGCCCATTTTTACATACTCTTCGTTTATTTCTATGCCTATAAATCTCCTGTCTAGAGACTTGGCAAC
ATCTCCTGTTGTAAAGCTACCAGAAAAAGGGTCTAAGACTACATCGCCTGGGTTCGATGAAGCTAGAATA
ATTCTCCTCAAAAGGGACGTCGGTTTCTGTGTGGGGTGGTTTTCATATTCCTCCATAAGAAATCTTACTC
TAGGAAAATCCCAAACGTTTCCTGGTACTTTTTGTGTGCTATAAGGTTGGGGTGGGTTTTTTCTATAATC
AATCAAAGCCCTTTTAGATCCTGTTTTTGCTTCAACCAAAATATCTTTGCTGTTAAATGTGTATTTTTTT
TGATCTTTTACCATCATTAAGATTGGTTCGTACATGGAGCCAAAGTGTTTTTTGGCTTGAACACCTGAGC
TGTCATAAGACCAAACTAATCGACTTTTTATATGGAAGATTTTTCTACATTTTATGTCAATGTATGGCAT
ATTCTCAGTGCTGTTCATAATATACATAGTGCCATGCTTTTTTAGCACTCTATGGCATTCATCGACGCAT
TCGAATAACCAATGAAGGAATTCACCCTCATCCCATGACTCAACAAGTCCGTCAAAGTCCTTACCAATAT
TATATGGGGGGTCTGCAAAAATTAAATCAACACTCTCTGCTGGCAATTTCTTTAATTCAGTCAACGCATC
GCCATGGATAATTTTATTTTTTTCATCTTTAAAATATCTAGCTTCAAAATCTATTTTCATTTTCTACCTC
TTGTGTGACTCATAGTCTACTATGTTACCGATATCTAGATCTCGAGCTATCAGGCTAGAGATTTTACCGC
CAAATCGAACCTTATTAGAGCGGTTTAGGCTGGACCGGCAGTTAAAATTGGGGCTTGAGCGGTAAACGAG
TGAGGGAATTTCAGGTAAGATACTTCGGATGAGGAGCAAAAAGGTGGTTTATACTTCCTATACCCAAAAA
GGTGGTTTATACTTCCTATACCCCGGTTATCCGGTGGTTTTCTGTTTGCGGAATAAAACAGATTAGTGAC
AGTTTTCTCAGAATGGCGTGTTCCGGTGACTTCTGTTTTCGTGTGCTGCATCCGGAAGTGTCAGGCCCGC
CGGATATGAAAAAGGCCTCCGGAGAGTACCGTGACTTTATTTTCGGCACAAATACAGGGGTCGATGGATA
AATACGGCGATAGTTTCCTGACGGATGATCCGTATGTACCGGCGGAAGACAAGCTGCAAACCTGTCAGAT
GGAGATTGATTTAATGGCGGATGTGCTGAGAGCACCGCCCCGTGAATCCGCAGAACTGATCCGCTATGTG
TTTGCGGATGATTGGCCGGAATAAATAAAGCCGGGCTTAATACAGATTAAGCCCGTATAGGGTATTATTA
CTGAATACCAAACAGCTTACGGAGGACGGAATGTTACCCATTGAGACAACCAGACTGCCTTCTGATTATT
AATATTTTTCACTATTAATCAGAAGGAATAACCATGAATTTTACCCGGATTGACCTGAATACCTGGAATC
GCAGGGAACACTTTGCCCTTTATCGTCAGCAGATTAAATGCGGATTCAGCCTGACCACCAAACTCGATAT
TACCGCTTTGCGTACCGCACTGGCGGAGACAGGTTATAAGTTTTATCCGCTGATGATTTACCTGATCTCC
CGGGCTGTTAATCAGTTTCCGGAGTTCCGGATGGCACTGAAAGACAATGAACTTATTTACTGGGACCAGT
CAGACCCGGTCTTTACTGTCTTTCATAAAGAAACCGAAACATTCTCTGCACTGTCCTGCCGTTATTTTCC
GGATCTCAGTGAGTTTATGGCAGGTTATAATGCGGTAACGGCAGAATATCAGCATGATACCAGATTGTTT
CCGCAGGGAAATTTACCGGAGAATCACCTGAATATATCATCATTACCGTGGGTGAGTTTTGACGGATTTA
ACCTGAACATCACCGGAAATGATGATTATTTTGCCCCGGTTTTTACGATGGCAAAGTTTCAGCAGGAAGG
TGACCGCGTATTATTACCTGTTTCTGTACAGGTTCATCATGCAGTCTGTGATGGCTTTCATGCAGCACGG
TTTATTAATACACTTCAGACTCAACCAAGTCATTCTGAGAATAGTGTATGCGGCGACCGAGTTGCTCTTG
CCCGGCGTCAACACGGGATAATACCGCGCCACATAGCAGAACTTTAAAAGTGCTCATCATTGGAAAACGT
TCTTCGGGGCGAAAACTCTCAAGGATCTTACCGCTGTTGAGATCCAGTTCGATGTAACCCACTCGTGCAC
CCAACTGATCTTCAGCATCTTTTACTTTCACCAGCGTTTCTGGGTGAGCAAAAACAGGAAGGCAAAATGC
CGCAAAAAAGGGAATAAGGGCGACACGGAAATGTTGAATACTCATACTCTTCCTTTTTCAATATTATTGA
AGCATTTATCAGGGTTATTGTCTCATGAGCGGATACATATTTGAATGTATTTAGAAAAATAAACAAATAG
GGGTTCCGCGCACATTTCCCCGAAAAGTGCCACCTGACGTCTAAGAAACCATTATTATCATGACATTAAC
CTATAAAAATAGGCGTATCACGAGGCCCTTTCGTCTTCAAGAATTTTATAAACCGTGGAGCGGGCAATAC
TGAGCTGATGAGCAATTTCCGTTGCACCAGTGCCCTTCTGATGAAGCGTCAGCACGACGTTCCTGTCCAC
GGTACGCCTGCGGCCAAATTTGATTCCTTTCAGCTTTGCTTCCTGTCGGCCCTCATTCGTGCGCTCTAGG
ATCCTCCGGCGTTCAGCCTGTGCCACAGCCGACAGGATGGTGACCACCATTTGCCCCATATCACCGTCGG
TACTGATCCCGTCGTCAATAAACCGAACCGCTACACCCTGAGCATCAAACTCTTTTATCAGTTGGATCAT
GTCGGCGGTGTCGCGGCCAAGACGGTCGAGCTTCTTCACCAGAATGACATCACCTTCCTCCACCTTCATC
CTCAGCAAATCCAGCCCTTCCCGATCTGTTGAACTGCCGGATGCCTTGTCGGTAAAGATGCGGTTAGCTT
TTACCCCTGCATCTTTGAGCGCTGAGGTCTGCCTCGTGAAGAAGGTGTTGCTGACTCATACCAGGCCTGA
ATCGCCCCATCATCCAGCCAGAAAGTGAGGGAGCCACGGTTGATGAGAGCTTTGTTGTAGGTGGACCAGT
TGGTGATTTTGAACTTTTGCTTTGCCACGGAACGGTCTGCGTTGTCGGGAAGATGCGTGATCTGATCCTT
CAACTCAGCAAAAGTTCGATTTATTCAACAAAGCCGCCGTCCCGTCAAGTCAGCGTAATGCTCTGCCAGT
GTTACAACCAATTAACCAATTCTGATTAGAAAAACTCATCGAGCATCAAATGAAACTGCAATTTATTCAT
ATCAGGATTATCAATACCATATTTTTGAAAAAGCCGTTTCTGTAATGAAGGAGAAAACTCACCGAGGCAG
TTCCATAGGATGGCAAGATCCTGGTATCGGTCTGCGATTCCGACTCGTCCAACATCAATACAACCTATTA
ATTTCCCCTCGTCAAAAATAAGGTTATCAAGTGAGAAATCACCATGAGTGACGACTGAATCCGGTGAGAA
TGGCAAAAGCTTATGCATTTCTTTCCAGACTTGTTCAACAGGCCAGCCATTACGCTCGTCATCAAAATCA
CTCGCATCAACCAAACCGTTATGCATTCGTGATTGCGCCTGAGCGAGACGAAATACGCGATCGCTGTTAA
AAGGACAATTACAAACAGGAATCGAATGCAACCGGCGCAGGAACACTGCCAGCGCATCAACAATATTTTC
ACCTGAATCAGGATATTCTTCTAATACCTGGAATGCTGTTTTCCCGGGGATCGCAGTGGTGAGTAACCAT
GCATCATCAGGAGTACGGATAAAATGCTTGATGGTCGGAAGAGGCATAAATTCCGTCAGCCAGTTTAGTC
TGACCATCTCATCTGTAACATCATTGGCAACGCTACCTTTGCCATGTTTCAGAAACAACTCTGGCGCATC
GGGCTTCCCATACAATCGATAGATTGTCGCACCTGATTGCCCGACATTATCGCGAGCCCATTTATACCCA
TATAAATCAGCATCCATGTTGGAATTTAATCGCGGCCTCGAGCAAGACGTTTCCCGTTGAATATGGCTCA
TAACACCCCTTGTATTACTGTTTATGTAAGCAGACAGTTTTATTGTTCATGATGATATATTTTTATCTTG
TGCAATGTAACATCAGAGATTTTGAGACACAACGTGGCTTTGTTGAATAAATCGAACTTTTGCTGAGTTG
AAGGATCAGATCACGCATCTTCCCGACAACGCAGACCGTTCCGTGGCAAAGCAAAAGTTCAAAATCACCA
ACTGGTCCACCTACAACAAAGCTCTCATCAACCGTGGCTCCCTCACTTTCTGGCTGGATGATGGGGCGAT
TCAGGCCTGGTATGAGTCAGCAACACCTTCTTCACGAGGCAGACCTCAGCGCTAGCGGAGTGTATACTGG
CTTACTATGTTGGCACTGATGAGGGTGTCAGTGAAGTGCTTCATGTGGCAGGAGAAAAAAGGCTGCACCG
GTGCGTCAGCAGAATATGTGATACAGGATATATTCCGCTTCCTCGCTCACTGACTCGCTACGCTCGGTCG
TTCGACTGCGGCGAGCGGAAATGGCTTACGAAACGGGGCGGAGATTTCCTGGAAGATGCCAGGAAGATAC
TTAACAGGGAAGTGAGAGGGCCGCGGCAAAGCCGTTTTTCCATAGGCTCCGCCCCCCTGACAAGCATCAC
GAAATCTGACGCTCAAATCAGTGGTGGCGAACCCGACAGGACTATAAAGATACCAGGCGTTTCCCCTGGC
GGCTCCCTCGTGCGCTCTCCTGTTCCTGCCTTTCGGTTTACCGGTGTCATTCCGCTGTTATGGCCGCGTT
TGTCTCATTCCACGCCTGACACTCAGTTCCGGGTAGGCAGTTCGCTCCAAGCTGGACTGTATGCACGAAC
CCCCCGTTCAGTCCGACCGCTGCGCCTTATCCGGTAACTATCGTCTTGAGTCCAACCCGGAAAGACATGC
AAAAGCACCACTGGCAGCAGCCACTGGTAATTGATTTAGAGGAGTTAGTCTTGAAGTCATGCGCCGGTTA
AGGCTAAACTGAAAGGACAAGTTTTGGTGACTGCGCTCCTCCAAGCCAGTTACCTCGGTTCAAAGAGTTG
GTAGCTCAGAGAACCTTCGAAAAACCGCCCTGCAAGGCGGTTTTTTCGTTTTCAGAGCAAGAGATTACGC
GCAGACCAAAACGATCTCAAGAAGATCATCTTATTAAGGGGTCTGACGCTCAGTGGAACGAAAACTCACG
TTAAGGGATTTTGGTCATGAGATTATCAAAAAGGATCTTCACCTAGATCCTTTTAAATTAAAAATGAAGT
TTTAAATCAATCTAAAGTATATATGAGTAAACTTGGTCTGACAGTTACCAATGCTTAATCAGTGAGGCAC
CTATCTCAGCGATCTGTCTATTTCGTTCATCCATAGTTGCCTGACTCCCCGTCGTGTAGATAACTACGAT
ACGGGAGGGCTTACCATCTGGCCCCAGTGCTGCAATGATACCGCGAGACCCACGCTCACCGGCTCCAGAT
TTATCAGCAATAAACCAGCCAGCCGGAAGGGCCGAGCGCAGAAGTGGTCCTGCAACTTTATCCGCCTCCA
TCCAGTCTATTAATTGTTGCCGGGAAGCTAGAGTAAGTAGTTCGCCAGTTAATAGTTTGCGCAACGTTGT
TGCCATTGCTGC
