>Addgene plasmid #70690 | pRL1124 | addgene partial sequence | sequence record 130174 | pBRforBam 5'-CTTGGAGCCACTATCGAC-3'
AGAAGAAGAATCATCGCTGAGGTGAAAAATAAATACTCAACGGTTACTGGCGGGGATTTAGCAGATAAAT
ATAAAGGCTTAGATGAGTTGGTATCACCGAAACATAGCCGATTTAAGGATTACTGTGCGTACTTTGTTAA
TATAATCCCTCGTAAACCTATCAGATATAACAGCCCCTTTACTCCTTCCAATAAAGGTAGTGGTACTCTG
TGTCCTTCGAACCCTAACATTANAATCATTGATGGTGCGAGTTTCTATGAGCTTGTCACTGGCAGACCAN
ATGCTCTGCAAGAACTCCATAGTGCTCTCCCTCACGCAATTGAGTATATTTTGAGCGAACGTCTTGGGCA
GCAAGGTTTTTCCATCCCTGATAAAGATAGTTTTATTAAGTATTTTGGGCTCGCTTACNGCTGATAACCA
TGATCAATG
